Addgene plasmid #133860: pEGFP-CD86-mApple
Purpose: Mammalian expression of CD86 N-terminally tagged with EGFP and C-terminally tagged with mApple
Depositing lab: Dave Piston. Depositing organization: Washington University in Saint Louis. Publication: Two-Color Spatial Cumulant Analysis Detects Heteromeric Interactions between Membrane Proteins. Foust DJ, Godin AG, Ustione A, Wiseman PW, Piston DW. Biophys J. 2019 Nov 5;117(9):1764-1777. doi: 10.1016/j.bpj.2019.09.028. Epub 2019 Sep 28. PubMed 31606123.
Backbone
  Vector backbone: N1
  Backbone manufacturer: Clontech
  Total vector size (bp): 6509
  Vector type: Mammalian Expression
  Selectable markers: Neomycin (select with G418)
Growth in bacteria
  Bacterial resistance: Kanamycin, 50 μg/mL
  Growth temperature: 37°C
  Growth strain: DH5alpha
  Copy number: Unknown
Gene/Insert
  Gene/Insert name: CD86 (alt name: B7-2)
  Species: H. sapiens (human)
  Entrez Gene: CD86 (a.k.a. B7-2, B7.2, B70, CD28LG2, LAB72)
  Tag / fusion protein: mApple (C terminal on insert); EGFP (N terminal on insert)
Resource information
  A portion of this plasmid was derived from a plasmid made by: Mike Heilemann via Addgene #98284
Terms and licenses: Academic/Nonprofit Terms; Industry Terms: Not Available to Industry
How to cite: pEGFP-CD86-mApple was a gift from Dave Piston (Addgene plasmid # 133860 ; http://n2t.net/addgene:133860 ; RRID:Addgene_133860)
