[The description below was written by a language model from this plasmid's Addgene catalogue record and pLannotate feature annotations shown in this document.]
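Description:
pEGFP-CD86-mApple is a 6,509 bp mammalian expression plasmid built on a Clontech N1-type backbone. It drives a doubly tagged version of human CD86 (B7-2), a single-pass membrane protein, from the human cytomegalovirus immediate-early enhancer and promoter, with an SV40 polyadenylation signal terminating the transcript. In bacteria the plasmid replicates from a high-copy ColE1/pUC-type origin and also carries an f1 origin. A single NeoR/KanR (Tn5 aminoglycoside phosphotransferase) gene serves both hosts. The bacterial bla promoter drives it for kanamycin selection in E. coli. The SV40 early promoter, with an HSV TK poly(A) signal, drives it for G418 selection of transfected mammalian cells.

The feature table shows how the "N-terminal" EGFP tag is arranged. A short CD86 fragment of about 78 nt comes first, followed by the EGFP coding sequence, then the remaining CD86 sequence of roughly 930 nt, and finally mApple after a short linker region. Because the short leading fragment sits at the start of the open reading frame, it most likely encodes the CD86 signal peptide. EGFP would then be inserted just after it, at the N-terminus of the mature protein on the extracellular side, while mApple would be fused to the cytoplasmic C-terminal tail. The record itself does not label the fragment this way. The small annotated fragments (SV40 large T antigen, ble, bGH poly(A)) appear to be backbone remnants rather than functional elements.

A green and a red fluorophore on the same membrane protein give a fixed one-to-one label pair. The associated publication concerns two-color spatial cumulant analysis for detecting heteromeric interactions between membrane proteins, so the construct plausibly serves as a co-labelled control in that kind of fluorescence fluctuation imaging. The record notes that part of the plasmid derives from an earlier deposited CD86 construct.
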