Features (pLannotate 1.2.2; 17 found; start..end, strand, type, name):
     61..364     +  enhancer       CMV enhancer: human cytomegalovirus immediate early enhancer
    365..568     +  promoter       CMV promoter: human cytomegalovirus (CMV) immediate early promoter
    591..671     +  misc_feature   MCS: multiple cloning site
    667..744     +  CDS            CD86 (fragment): CD86_HUMAN - Also known as CD28LG2. Experimental evidence at protein level: Swiss-Prot protein existence level 1. (Microbial infection) Acts as a receptor for adenovirus subgroup B. From Homo sapiens (Human).
    757..1473    +  CDS            EGFP: EGFP is a basic (constitutively fluorescent) green fluorescent protein published in 1996, derived from Aequorea victoria. It is reported to be a rapidly-maturing weak dimer with moderate acid sensitivity.
   1474..2400    +  CDS            CD86 (fragment): CD86_HUMAN - Also known as CD28LG2. Experimental evidence at protein level: Swiss-Prot protein existence level 1. (Microbial infection) Acts as a receptor for adenovirus subgroup B. From Homo sapiens (Human).
   2464..3174    +  CDS            mApple: photostable monomeric derivative of DsRed (Shaner et al., 2008) mammalian codon-optimized
   3191..3274    +  CDS            large T antigen (fragment): large T antigen from SV40 (simian virus 40)
   3297..3418    +  polyA_signal   SV40 poly(A) signal: SV40 polyadenylation signal
   3452..3880    -  rep_origin     f1 ori (sequence partly withheld): f1 bacteriophage origin of replication; arrow indicates direction of (+) strand synthesis
   3907..4011    +  promoter       AmpR promoter: bla
   4013..4370    +  promoter       SV40 promoter: SV40 enhancer and early promoter
   4405..5199    +  CDS            NeoR/KanR: aminoglycoside phosphotransferase from Tn5; aph(3')-II (or nptII); confers resistance to neomycin, kanamycin, and G418 (Geneticin®)
   5220..5372    +  CDS            ble (fragment): BLE_KLEPN - Experimental evidence at protein level: Swiss-Prot protein existence level 1. Binding protein with a strong affinity to the bleomycin family of antibiotics. Binds to CL990; an antimitotic-antibiotic compound. From Klebsiella pneumoniae.
   5431..5478    +  polyA_signal   HSV TK poly(A) signal: herpes simplex virus thymidine kinase polyadenylation signal (Cole and Stacy, 1985)
   5569..5585    -  polyA_signal   bGH poly(A) signal (fragment): bovine growth hormone polyadenylation signal
   5807..6395    +  rep_origin     ori: high-copy-number ColE1/pMB1/pBR322/pUC origin of replication
>Addgene plasmid #133860 | pEGFP-CD86-mApple | addgene full sequence | sequence record 262710 | Addgene NGS Result
TAGTTATTAATAGTAATCAATTACGGGGTCATTAGTTCATAGCCCATATATGGAGTTCCGCGTTACATAA
CTTACGGTAAATGGCCCGCCTGGCTGACCGCCCAACGACCCCCGCCCATTGACGTCAATAATGACGTATG
TTCCCATAGTAACGCCAATAGGGACTTTCCATTGACGTCAATGGGTGGAGTATTTACGGTAAACTGCCCA
CTTGGCAGTACATCAAGTGTATCATATGCCAAGTACGCCCCCTATTGACGTCAATGACGGTAAATGGCCC
GCCTGGCATTATGCCCAGTACATGACCTTATGGGACTTTCCTACTTGGCAGTACATCTACGTATTAGTCA
TCGCTATTACCATGGTGATGCGGTTTTGGCAGTACATCAATGGGCGTGGATAGCGGTTTGACTCACGGGG
ATTTCCAAGTCTCCACCCCATTGACGTCAATGGGAGTTTGTTTTGGCACCAAAATCAACGGGACTTTCCA
AAATGTCGTAACAACTCCGCCCCATTGACGCAAATGGGCGGTAGGCGTGTACGGTGGGAGGTCTATATAA
GCAGAGCTGGTTTAGTGAACCGTCAGATCCGCTAGCGCTACCGGACTCAGATCTCGAGCTCAAGCTTCGA
ATTCTGCAGTCGACGGTACCGCGGGCCCGGGATCCACCGGTCGCCACCATGGGACTGAGTAACATTCTCT
TTGTGATGGCCTTCCTGCTCTCTGGTGCTGCTCCTCTGAAGATTCCGGTCGCCACCATGGTGAGCAAGGG
CGAGGAGCTGTTCACCGGGGTGGTGCCCATCCTGGTCGAGCTGGACGGCGACGTAAACGGCCACAAGTTC
AGCGTGTCCGGCGAGGGCGAGGGCGATGCCACCTACGGCAAGCTGACCCTGAAGTTCATCTGCACCACCG
GCAAGCTGCCCGTGCCCTGGCCCACCCTCGTGACCACCCTGACCTACGGCGTGCAGTGCTTCAGCCGCTA
CCCCGACCACATGAAGCAGCACGACTTCTTCAAGTCCGCCATGCCCGAAGGCTACGTCCAGGAGCGCACC
ATCTTCTTCAAGGACGACGGCAACTACAAGACCCGCGCCGAGGTGAAGTTCGAGGGCGACACCCTGGTGA
ACCGCATCGAGCTGAAGGGCATCGACTTCAAGGAGGACGGCAACATCCTGGGGCACAAGCTGGAGTACAA
CTACAACAGCCACAACGTCTATATCATGGCCGACAAGCAGAAGAACGGCATCAAGGTGAACTTCAAGATC
CGCCACAACATCGAGGACGGCAGCGTGCAGCTCGCCGACCACTACCAGCAGAACACCCCCATCGGCGACG
GCCCCGTGCTGCTGCCCGACAACCACTACCTGAGCACCCAGTCCGCCCTGAGCAAAGACCCCAACGAGAA
GCGCGATCACATGGTCCTGCTGGAGTTCGTGACCGCCGCCGGGATCACTCTCGGCATGGACGAGCTGTAC
AAGTCCGGAATGGCCCCTCTGAAGATTCAAGCTTATTTCAATGAGACTGCAGACCTGCCATGCCAATTTG
CAAACTCTCAAAACCAAAGCCTGAGTGAGCTAGTAGTATTTTGGCAGGACCAGGAAAACTTGGTTCTGAA
TGAGGTATACTTAGGCAAAGAGAAATTTGACAGTGTTCATTCCAAGTATATGGGCCGCACAAGTTTTGAT
TCGGACAGTTGGACCCTGAGACTTCACAATCTTCAGATCAAGGACAAGGGCTTGTATCAATGTATCATCC
ATCACAAAAAGCCCACAGGAATGATTCGCATCCACCAGATGAATTCTGAACTGTCAGTGCTTGCTAACTT
CAGTCAACCTGAAATAGTACCAATTTCTAATATAACAGAAAATGTGTACATAAATTTGACCTGCTCATCT
ATACACGGTTACCCAGAACCTAAGAAGATGAGTGTTTTGCTAAGAACCAAGAATTCAACTATCGAGTATG
ATGGTATTATGCAGAAATCTCAAGATAATGTCACAGAACTGTACGACGTTTCCATCAGCTTGTCTGTTTC
ATTCCCTGATGTTACGAGCAATATGACCATCTTCTGTATTCTGGAAACTGACAAGACGCGGCTTTTATCT
TCACCTTTCTCTATAGAGCTTGAGGACCCTCAGCCTCCCCCAGACCACATTCCTTGGATTACAGCTGTAC
TTCCAACAGTTATTATATGTGTGATGGTTTTCTGTCTAATTCTATGGAAATGGAAGAAGAAGAAGCGGCC
TCGCAACTCTTATAAATGTGGAACCAACACAATGGAGAGGGAAGAGAGTGAACAGACCAAGAAAAGAGAA
AAAATCCATATACCTGAAAGATCTGATGAAACCCAGCGTGTTTTTAAAAGTTCGAAGACATCTTCATGCG
ACAAAAGTGATACATGTTTTGGAGGCGGACCGGTGCCCCAGTGGGAGGGATTCGCTGCGCTGCTGGCAAC
CCCGGTCGCTACTATGGTGAGCAAGGGCGAGGAGAATAACATGGCCATCATCAAGGAGTTCATGCGCTTC
AAGGTGCACATGGAGGGCTCCGTGAACGGCCACGAGTTCGAGATCGAGGGCGAGGGCGAGGGCCGCCCCT
ACGAGGCCTTTCAGACCGCTAAGCTGAAGGTGACCAAGGGTGGCCCCCTGCCCTTCGCCTGGGACATCCT
GTCCCCTCAGTTCATGTACGGCTCCAAGGTCTACATTAAGCACCCAGCCGACATCCCCGACTACTTCAAG
CTGTCCTTCCCCGAGGGCTTCAGGTGGGAGCGCGTGATGAACTTCGAGGACGGCGGCATTATTCACGTTA
ACCAGGACTCCTCCCTGCAGGACGGCGTGTTCATCTACAAGGTGAAGCTGCGCGGCACCAACTTCCCCTC
CGACGGCCCCGTAATGCAGAAGAAGACCATGGGCTGGGAGGCCTCCGAGGAGCGGATGTACCCCGAGGAC
GGCGCCCTGAAGAGCGAGATCAAGAAGAGGCTGAAGCTGAAGGACGGCGGCCACTACGCCGCCGAGGTCA
AGACCACCTACAAGGCCAAGAAGCCCGTGCAGCTGCCCGGCGCCTACATCGTCGACATCAAGTTGGACAT
CGTGTCCCACAACGAGGACTACACCATCGTGGAACAGTACGAACGCGCCGAGGGCCGCCACTCCACCGGC
GGCATGGACGAGCTGTACAAGTAAAGCGGCCGCGACTCTAGATCATAATCAGCCATACCACATTTGTAGA
GGTTTTACTTGCTTTAAAAAACCTCCCACACCTCCCCCTGAACCTGAAACATAAAATGAATGCAATTGTT
GTTGTTAACTTGTTTATTGCAGCTTATAATGGTTACAAATAAAGCAATAGCATCACAAATTTCACAAATA
AAGCATTTTTTTCACTGCATTCTAGTTGTGGTTTGTCCAAACTCATCAATGTATCTTAAGGCGTAAATTG
TAAGCGTTAATATTTTGTTAAAATTCGCGTTAAATTTTTGTTAAATCAGCTCATTTTTTAACCAATAGGC
CGAAATCGGCAAAATCCCTTATAAATCAAAAGAATAGACCGAGATAGGGT
[37 nt withheld, positions 3551-3587]
AAAGAACGTGGACTCCAACGTCAAAGG
[49 nt withheld, positions 3615-3663]
T
[91 nt withheld, positions 3665-3755]
G
[124 nt withheld, positions 3757-3880]
CAGGTGGCACTTTTCGGGGAAATGTGCGCGGAACCCCTATTTGTTTATTTTTCTAAATACATTCAAATAT
GTATCCGCTCATGAGACAATAACCCTGATAAATGCTTCAATAATATTGAAAAAGGAAGAGTCCTGAGGCG
GAAAGAACCAGCTGTGGAATGTGTGTCAGTTAGGGTGTGGAAAGTCCCCAGGCTCCCCAGCAGGCAGAAG
TATGCAAAGCATGCATCTCAATTAGTCAGCAACCAGGTGTGGAAAGTCCCCAGGCTCCCCAGCAGGCAGA
AGTATGCAAAGCATGCATCTCAATTAGTCAGCAACCATAGTCCCGCCCCTAACTCCGCCCATCCCGCCCC
TAACTCCGCCCAGTTCCGCCCATTCTCCGCCCCATGGCTGACTAATTTTTTTTATTTATGCAGAGGCCGA
GGCCGCCTCGGCCTCTGAGCTATTCCAGAAGTAGTGAGGAGGCTTTTTTGGAGGCCTAGGCTTTTGCAAA
GATCGATCAAGAGACAGGATGAGGATCGTTTCGCATGATTGAACAAGATGGATTGCACGCAGGTTCTCCG
GCCGCTTGGGTGGAGAGGCTATTCGGCTATGACTGGGCACAACAGACAATCGGCTGCTCTGATGCCGCCG
TGTTCCGGCTGTCAGCGCAGGGGCGCCCGGTTCTTTTTGTCAAGACCGACCTGTCCGGTGCCCTGAATGA
ACTGCAAGACGAGGCAGCGCGGCTATCGTGGCTGGCCACGACGGGCGTTCCTTGCGCAGCTGTGCTCGAC
GTTGTCACTGAAGCGGGAAGGGACTGGCTGCTATTGGGCGAAGTGCCGGGGCAGGATCTCCTGTCATCTC
ACCTTGCTCCTGCCGAGAAAGTATCCATCATGGCTGATGCAATGCGGCGGCTGCATACGCTTGATCCGGC
TACCTGCCCATTCGACCACCAAGCGAAACATCGCATCGAGCGAGCACGTACTCGGATGGAAGCCGGTCTT
GTCGATCAGGATGATCTGGACGAAGAGCATCAGGGGCTCGCGCCAGCCGAACTGTTCGCCAGGCTCAAGG
CGAGCATGCCCGACGGCGAGGATCTCGTCGTGACCCATGGCGATGCCTGCTTGCCGAATATCATGGTGGA
AAATGGCCGCTTTTCTGGATTCATCGACTGTGGCCGGCTGGGTGTGGCGGACCGCTATCAGGACATAGCG
TTGGCTACCCGTGATATTGCTGAAGAGCTTGGCGGCGAATGGGCTGACCGCTTCCTCGTGCTTTACGGTA
TCGCCGCTCCCGATTCGCAGCGCATCGCCTTCTATCGCCTTCTTGACGAGTTCTTCTGAGCGGGACTCTG
GGGTTCGAAATGACCGACCAAGCGACGCCCAACCTGCCATCACGAGATTTCGATTCCACCGCCGCCTTCT
ATGAAAGGTTGGGCTTCGGAATCGTTTTCCGGGACGCCGGCTGGATGATCCTCCAGCGCGGGGATCTCAT
GCTGGAGTTCTTCGCCCACCCTAGGGGGAGGCTAACTGAAACACGGAAGGAGACAATACCGGAAGGAACC
CGCGCTATGACGGCAATAAAAAGACAGAATAAAACGCACGGTGTTGGGTCGTTTGTTCATAAACGCGGGG
TTCGGTCCCAGGGCTGGCACTCTGTCGATACCCCACCGAGACCCCATTGGGGCCAATACGCCCGCGTTTC
TTCCTTTTCCCCACCCCACCCCCCAAGTTCGGGTGAAGGCCCAGGGCTCGCAGCCAACGTCGGGGCGGCA
GGCCCTGCCATAGCCTCAGGTTACTCATATATACTTTAGATTGATTTAAAACTTCATTTTTAATTTAAAA
GGATCTAGGTGAAGATCCTTTTTGATAATCTCATGACCAAAATCCCTTAACGTGAGTTTTCGTTCCACTG
AGCGTCAGACCCCGTAGAAAAGATCAAAGGATCTTCTTGAGATCCTTTTTTTCTGCGCGTAATCTGCTGC
TTGCAAACAAAAAAACCACCGCTACCAGCGGTGGTTTGTTTGCCGGATCAAGAGCTACCAACTCTTTTTC
CGAAGGTAACTGGCTTCAGCAGAGCGCAGATACCAAATACTGTTCTTCTAGTGTAGCCGTAGTTAGGCCA
CCACTTCAAGAACTCTGTAGCACCGCCTACATACCTCGCTCTGCTAATCCTGTTACCAGTGGCTGCTGCC
AGTGGCGATAAGTCGTGTCTTACCGGGTTGGACTCAAGACGATAGTTACCGGATAAGGCGCAGCGGTCGG
GCTGAACGGGGGGTTCGTGCACACAGCCCAGCTTGGAGCGAACGACCTACACCGAACTGAGATACCTACA
GCGTGAGCTATGAGAAAGCGCCACGCTTCCCGAAGGGAGAAAGGCGGACAGGTATCCGGTAAGCGGCAGG
GTCGGAACAGGAGAGCGCACGAGGGAGCTTCCAGGGGGAAACGCCTGGTATCTTTATAGTCCTGTCGGGT
TTCGCCACCTCTGACTTGAGCGTCGATTTTTGTGATGCTCGTCAGGGGGGCGGAGCCTATGGAAAAACGC
CAGCAACGCGGCCTTTTTACGGTTCCTGGCCTTTTGCTGGCCTTTTGCTCACATGTTCTTTCCTGCGTTA
TCCCCTGATTCTGTGGATAACCGTATTACCGCCATGCAT
